>Addgene plasmid #100942 | LLP338 pEF1a-DACH1-1-SunTag | addgene full sequence | sequence record 206115 | Addgene NGS Result
GTCGACGGATCGGGAGATCTCCCGATCCCCTATGGTGCACTCTCAGTACAATCTGCTCTGATGCCGCATA
GTTAAGCCAGTATCTGCTCCCTGCTTGTGTGTTGGAGGTCGCTGAGTAGTGCGCGAGCAAAATTTAAGCT
ACAACAAGGCAAGGCTTGACCGACAATTGCATGAAGAATCTGCTTAGGGTTAGGCGTTTTGCGTGCAAAG
ATGGATAAAGTTTTAAACAGAGAGGAATCTTTGCAGCTAATGGACCTTCTAGGTCTTGAAAGGAGTGGGA
ATTGGCTCCGGTGCCCGTCAGTGGGCAGAGCGCACATCGCCCACAGTCCCCGAGAAGTTGGGGGGAGGGG
TCGGCAATTGAACCGGTGCCTAGAGAAGGTGGCGCGGGGTAAACTGGGAAAGTGATGTCGTGTACTGGCT
CCGCCTTTTTCCCGAGGGTGGGGGAGAACCGTATATAAGTGCAGTAGTCGCCGTGAACGTTCTTTTTCGC
AACGGGTTTGCCGCCAGAACACAGGTAAGTGCCGTGTGTGGTTCCCGCGGGCCTGGCCTCTTTACGGGTT
ATGGCCCTTGCGTGCCTTGAATTACTTCCACCTGGCTGCAGTACGTGATTCTTGATCCCGAGCTTCGGGT
TGGAAGTGGGTGGGAGAGTTCGAGGCCTTGCGCTTAAGGAGCCCCTTCGCCTCGTGCTTGAGTTGAGGCC
TGGCCTGGGCGCTGGGGCCGCCGCGTGCGAATCTGGTGGCACCTTCGCGCCTGTCTCGCTGCTTTCGATA
AGTCTCTAGCCATTTAAAATTTTTGATGACCTGCTGCGACGCTTTTTTTCTGGCAAGATAGTCTTGTAAA
TGCGGGCCAAGATCTGCACACTGGTATTTCGGTTTTTGGGGCCGCGGGCGGCGACGGGGCCCGTGCGTCC
CAGCGCACATGTTCGGCGAGGCGGGGCCTGCGAGCGCGGCCACCGAGAATCGGACGGGGGTAGTCTCAAG
CTGGCCGGCCTGCTCTGGTGCCTGGCCTCGCGCCGCCGTGTATCGCCCCGCCCTGGGCGGCAAGGCTGGC
CCGGTCGGCACCAGTTGCGTGAGCGGAAAGATGGCCGCTTCCCGGCCCTGCTGCAGGGAGCTCAAAATGG
AGGACGCGGCGCTCGGGAGAGCGGGCGGGTGAGTCACCCACACAAAGGAAAAGGGCCTTTCCGTCCTCAG
CCGTCGCTTCATGTGACTCCACGGAGTACCGGGCGCCGTCCAGGCACCTCGATTAGTTCTCGAGCTTTTG
GAGTACGTCGTCTTTAGGTTGGGGGGAGGGGTTTTATGCGATGGAGTTTCCCCACACTGAGTGGGTGGAG
ACTGAAGTTAGGCCAGCTTGGCACTTGATGTAATTCTCCTTGGAATTTGCCCTTTTTGAGTTTGGATCTT
GGTTCATTCTCAAGCCTCAGACAGTGGTTCAAAGTTTTTTTCTTCCATTTCAGGTGTCGTGACGTACGGC
CACCATGTACCCCTATGACGTGCCTGATTACGCCGCTTATCCTTACGATGTGCCCGACTATGCAGCCTAC
CCATACGATGTGCCCGACTACGCCGCAATGGCCCCAAAGAAGAAGCGGAAGGTCGGTATCCACGGAGTCC
CAGCAGCCGTAGATTTGAGAACTTTGGGATATTCACAGCAGCAGCAGGAAAAGATCAAGCCCAAAGTGAG
GTCGACAGTCGCGCAGCATCACGAAGCCCTGGTGGGTCATGGGTTTACACATGCCCACATCGTAGCCTTG
TCGCAGCACCCTGCAGCCCTTGGCACGGTCGCCGTCAAGTACCAGGACATGATTGCGGCGTTGCCGGAAG
CCACACATGAGGCGATCGTCGGTGTGGGGAAACAGTGGAGCGGAGCCCGCGCCCTTGAGGCCCTGTTGAC
GGTCGCGGGAGAGCTGAGAGGGCCTCCCCTTCAGCTGGACACGGGCCAGTTGCTGAAGATCGCGAAGCGG
GGAGGAGTCACGGCGGTCGAGGCGGTGCACGCGTGGCGCAATGCGCTCACGGGAGCACCCCTCAACCTGA
CCCCAGAGCAGGTCGTGGCAATTGCCAGCCACGACGGAGGCAAACAGGCCCTCGAGACAGTGCAGCGGCT
GCTGCCTGTGCTGTGCCAGGCCCACGGGCTAACCCCAGAGCAGGTCGTGGCAATTGCCAGCAACATCGGC
GGAAAGCAGGCTCTGGAGACAGTGCAGAGACTGCTCCCCGTGCTGTGCCAGGCCCACGGMCTKACCCCAG
AGCAGGTCGTGGCAATTGCCAGCCACGACGGAGGCAAACAGGCCCTCGAGACAGTGCAGCGGCTGCTGCC
TGTGCTGTGCCAGGCCCACGGRCTWACCCCAGAGCAGGTCGTGGCAATTGCCAGCAAYMWCGGSGGMAAG
CAGGCYCTSGARACAGTSCAGAGACTGCTSCCCGTGCTGTGCCAGGCCCACGGMCTKACCCCAGAGCAGG
TCGTGGCAATTGCCAGCAACGGCGGGGGAAAGCAGGCCCTGGAAACCGTCCAGAGACTCCTACCTGTGCT
GTGCCAGGCCCACGGSCTRACCCCAGAGCAGGTCGTGGCAATTGCCAGCCACGACGGAGGCAAACAGGCC
CTCGAGACAGTGCAGCGGCTGCTGCCTGTGCTGTGCCAGGCCCACGGGCTAACCCCAGAGCAGGTCGTGG
CAATTGCCAGCCACGACGGAGGCAAACAGGCCCTCGAGACAGTGCAGCGGCTGCTGCCTGTGCTGTGCCA
GGCCCACGGACTTACGCCTGAGCAGGTAGTGGCTATTGCATCCAATCACGGAGGCAGACCCGCACTGGAG
TCAATCGTGGCCCAGCTTTCGAGGCCGGACCCCGCGCTGGCCGCACTCACTAATGATCATCTTGTAGCGC
TGGCCTGCCTCGGCGGACGACCCGCCTTGGATGCGGTGAAGAAGGGGCTCCCGCACGCGCCTGCATTGAT
TAAGCGGACCAACAGAAGGATTCCCGAGAGGACATCACATCGAGTGGCAGGTGGCGGAGGGTCTGGGGGA
GGCGGTAGTCAGGCCAGCCCGAAAAAGAAAAGAAAAGTGGGACGGGCGAAAGGAGGCGGTGGCTCAGGCG
GTGGGGGAAGCGAAGAACTTTTGAGCAAGAATTATCATCTTGAGAACGAAGTGGCTCGTCTTAAGAAAGG
TTCTGGCAGTGGAGAAGAACTGCTTTCAAAGAATTACCACCTGGAAAATGAGGTAGCTAGACTGAAAAAG
GGGAGCGGAAGTGGGGAGGAGTTGCTGAGCAAAAATTATCATTTGGAGAACGAAGTAGCACGACTAAAGA
AAGGGTCCGGATCGGGTGAGGAGTTACTCTCGAAAAATTATCATCTCGAAAACGAAGTGGCTCGGCTAAA
AAAGGGCAGTGGTTCTGGAGAAGAGCTATTATCTAAAAACTACCACCTCGAAAATGAGGTGGCACGCTTA
AAAAAGGGAAGTGGCAGTGGTGAAGAGCTACTATCCAAGAATTATCATCTTGAGAACGAGGTAGCGCGTT
TGAAGAAGGGTTCCGGCTCAGGAGAGGAACTGCTCTCGAAGAACTATCATCTTGAAAATGAGGTCGCTCG
ATTAAAAAAGGGATCGGGCAGTGGTGAGGAACTACTTTCAAAGAATTACCACCTCGAAAACGAAGTAGCT
CGATTAAAGAAAGGTTCAGGGTCGGGTGAAGAATTACTGAGTAAAAATTATCATCTGGAAAATGAGGTAG
CGAGACTAAAAAAGGGGAGTGGTTCTGGCGAGGAATTGCTATCGAAAAATTATCATCTTGAGAACGAAGT
TGCTAGGCTCAAAAAGTGAGGGGGAGGCTAACTGGAATTAATTCGCTGTCTGCGAGGGCCAGCTGTTGGG
GTGAGTACTCCCTCTCAAAAGCGGGCATGACTTCTGCGCTAAGATTGTCAGTTTCCAAAAACGAGGAGGA
TTTGATATTCACCTGGCCCGCGGTGATGCCTTTGAGGGTGGCCGCGTCCATCTGGTCAGAAAAGACAATC
TTTTTGTTGTCAAGCTTGAGGTGTGGCAGGCTTGAGATCTGGCCATACACTTGAGTGACAATGACATCCA
CTTTGCCTTTCTCTCCACAGGTGTCCACTCCCAGGTCCAACTGCAGGTCGATTTAAATGGGAATTCCACA
GCGGCCGCATGTCTAGATAACTGATCATAATCAGCCATACCACATTTGTAGAGGTTTTACTTGCTTTAAA
AAACCTCCCACACCTCCCCCTGAACCTGAAACATAAAATGAATGCAATTGTTGTTGTTAACTTGTTTATT
GCAGCTTATAATGGTTACAAATAAAGCAATAGCATCACAAATTTCACAAATAAAGCATTTTTTTCACTGC
ATTCTAGTTGTGGTTTGTCCAAACTCATCAATGTATCTTAATGCGTCGAGTGCATTCTAGTTGTGGTTTG
TCCAAACTCATCAATGTATCTTATCATGTCTGTATACCGTCGACCTCTAGCTAGAGCTTGGCGTAATCAT
GGTCATAGCTGTTTCCTGTGTGAAATTGTTATCCGCTCACAATTCCACACAACATACGAGCCGGAAGCAT
AAAGTGTAAAGCCTGGGGTGCCTAATGAGTGAGCTAACTCACATTAATTGCGTTGCGCTCACTGCCCGCT
TTCCAGTCGGGAAACCTGTCGTGCCAGCTGCATTAATGAATCGGCCAACGCGCGGGGAGAGGCGGTTTGC
GTATTGGGCGCTCTTCCGCTTCCTCGCTCACTGACTCGCTGCGCTCGGTCGTTCGGCTGCGGCGAGCGGT
ATCAGCTCACTCAAAGGCGGTAATACGGTTATCCACAGAATCAGGGGATAACGCAGGAAAGAACATGTGA
GCAAAAGGCCAGCAAAAGGCCAGGAACCGTAAAAAGGCCGCGTTGCTGGCGTTTTTCCATAGGCTCCGCC
CCCCTGACGAGCATCACAAAAATCGACGCTCAAGTCAGAGGTGGCGAAACCCGACAGGACTATAAAGATA
CCAGGCGTTTCCCCCTGGAAGCTCCCTCGTGCGCTCTCCTGTTCCGACCCTGCCGCTTACCGGATACCTG
TCCGCCTTTCTCCCTTCGGGAAGCGTGGCGCTTTCTCATAGCTCACGCTGTAGGTATCTCAGTTCGGTGT
AGGTCGTTCGCTCCAAGCTGGGCTGTGTGCACGAACCCCCCGTTCAGCCCGACCGCTGCGCCTTATCCGG
TAACTATCGTCTTGAGTCCAACCCGGTAAGACACGACTTATCGCCACTGGCAGCAGCCACTGGTAACAGG
ATTAGCAGAGCGAGGTATGTAGGCGGTGCTACAGAGTTCTTGAAGTGGTGGCCTAACTACGGCTACACTA
GAAGAACAGTATTTGGTATCTGCGCTCTGCTGAAGCCAGTTACCTTCGGAAAAAGAGTTGGTAGCTCTTG
ATCCGGCAAACAAACCACCGCTGGTAGCGGTGGTTTTTTTGTTTGCAAGCAGCAGATTACGCGCAGAAAA
AAAGGATCTCAAGAAGATCCTTTGATCTTTTCTACGGGGTCTGACGCTCAGTGGAACGAAAACTCACGTT
AAGGGATTTTGGTCATGAGATTATCAAAAAGGATCTTCACCTAGATCCTTTTAAATTAAAAATGAAGTTT
TAAATCAATCTAAAGTATATATGAGTAAACTTGGTCTGACAGTTACCAATGCTTAATCAGTGAGGCACCT
ATCTCAGCGATCTGTCTATTTCGTTCATCCATAGTTGCCTGACTCCCCGTCGTGTAGATAACTACGATAC
GGGAGGGCTTACCATCTGGCCCCAGTGCTGCAATGATACCGCGAGACCCACGCTCACCGGCTCCAGATTT
ATCAGCAATAAACCAGCCAGCCGGAAGGGCCGAGCGCAGAAGTGGTCCTGCAACTTTATCCGCCTCCATC
CAGTCTATTAATTGTTGCCGGGAAGCTAGAGTAAGTAGTTCGCCAGTTAATAGTTTGCGCAACGTTGTTG
CCATTGCTACAGGCATCGTGGTGTCACGCTCGTCGTTTGGTATGGCTTCATTCAGCTCCGGTTCCCAACG
ATCAAGGCGAGTTACATGATCCCCCATGTTGTGCAAAAAAGCGGTTAGCTCCTTCGGTCCTCCGATCGTT
GTCAGAAGTAAGTTGGCCGCAGTGTTATCACTCATGGTTATGGCAGCACTGCATAATTCTCTTACTGTCA
TGCCATCCGTAAGATGCTTTTCTGTGACTGGTGAGTACTCAACCAAGTCATTCTGAGAATAGTGTATGCG
GCGACCGAGTTGCTCTTGCCCGGCGTCAATACGGGATAATACCGCGCCACATAGCAGAACTTTAAAAGTG
CTCATCATTGGAAAACGTTCTTCGGGGCGAAAACTCTCAAGGATCTTACCGCTGTTGAGATCCAGTTCGA
TGTAACCCACTCGTGCACCCAACTGATCTTCAGCATCTTTTACTTTCACCAGCGTTTCTGGGTGAGCAAA
AACAGGAAGGCAAAATGCCGCAAAAAAGGGAATAAGGGCGACACGGAAATGTTGAATACTCATACTCTTC
CTTTTTCAATATTATTGAAGCATTTATCAGGGTTATTGTCTCATGAGCGGATACATATTTGAATGTATTT
AGAAAAATAAACAAATAGGGGTTCCGCGCACATTTCCCCGAAAAGTGCCACCTGAC
Features (pLannotate 1.2.2; 19 found; start..end, strand, type, name):
     31..83      -  misc_feature   bom (fragment): basis of mobility region from pBR322
    211..277     +  CDS            small t antigen (fragment): SV40 (simian virus 40) small t antigen
    284..1462    +  promoter       EF-1α promoter: strong constitutive promoter for human elongation factor EF-1α
   1571..2128    +  CDS            avrBs3 (fragment): AVRB3_XANEU - Experimental evidence at protein level: Swiss-Prot protein existence level 1. Avirulence protein. Acts as a transcription factor in C.annuum plants. In susceptible plants lacking the Bs3 resistance gene induces expression of a number of genes, including genes homologous to a family of auxin-induced genes, alpha-expansin genes, pectate lyase, anthocyanidin glucoside rhamnosyl transferase and at least one transcription factor, UPA20. Their expression leads to plant hypertrophy in mesophyll cells, probably mainly mediated by UPA20 (PubMed:17962565). In resistant plants induces the h
   2801..2989    +  CDS            avrXa10 (fragment): AVX10_XANOO - Experimental evidence at protein level: Swiss-Prot protein existence level 1. Avirulence protein. Induces the hypersensitive response (HR)in rice plants carrying the resistance gene Xa10. Activity depends on the presence of the core repeat domains; replacement with repeat domains from other proteins (AvrBs3 of X.euvesicatoria (AC P14727) or AvrXa7 of this organism) does not elicit the HR. Probably acts as a transcription factor in its host plant (rice) to induce plant resistance or disease. From Xanthomonas oryzae pv. oryzae.
   3092..3148    +  CDS            GCN4_v4: GCN4 peptide optimized to improve solubility while preserving binding to an scFv-GFP fusion protein (Tanenbaum et al., 2014)
   3466..3489    +  CDS            GCN4_v4 (fragment): GCN4 peptide optimized to improve solubility while preserving binding to an scFv-GFP fusion protein (Tanenbaum et al., 2014)
   3758..3780    +  CDS            GCN4_v4 (fragment): GCN4 peptide optimized to improve solubility while preserving binding to an scFv-GFP fusion protein (Tanenbaum et al., 2014)
   3851..4080    +  intron         chimeric intron: chimera between introns from adenovirus and immunoglobulin heavy chain genes
   4152..4236    +  CDS            large T antigen (fragment): large T antigen from SV40 (simian virus 40)
   4259..4380    +  polyA_signal   SV40 poly(A) signal: SV40 polyadenylation signal
   4391..4442    +  polyA_signal   SV40 poly(A) signal (fragment): SV40 polyadenylation signal
   4506..4522    -  protein_bind   lac operator: The lac repressor binds to the lac operator to inhibit transcription in E. coli. This inhibition can be relieved by adding lactose or isopropyl-β-D-thiogalactopyranoside (IPTG). lac repressor encoded by lacI
   4530..4560    -  promoter       lac promoter: promoter for the E. coli lac operon
   4575..4596    -  protein_bind   CAP binding site: CAP binding activates transcription in the presence of cAMP. E. coli catabolite activator protein
   4609..4701    -  CDS            lacI (fragment): lac repressor; lacI; The lac repressor binds to the lac operator to inhibit transcription in E. coli. This inhibition can be relieved by adding lactose or isopropyl-β-D-thiogalactopyranoside (IPTG).
   4884..5472    -  rep_origin     ori: high-copy-number ColE1/pMB1/pBR322/pUC origin of replication
   5643..6503    -  CDS            AmpR: β-lactamase; bla; confers resistance to ampicillin, carbenicillin, and related antibiotics
   6504..6608    -  promoter       AmpR promoter: bla
