[The description below was written by a language model from this plasmid's Addgene catalogue record and pLannotate feature annotations shown in this document.]
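Description:
LLP338 pEF1a-DACH1-1-SunTag is a mammalian expression plasmid encoding a designer TALE DNA-binding protein targeted to a site in the DACH1 locus and fused to a SunTag array. It derives from a pEF1a-TALE-DNMT3a backbone, with the SunTag scaffold taking the place of the directly fused effector. The plasmid is propagated in E. coli through a high-copy ColE1/pUC-type origin and selected with ampicillin via the β-lactamase gene and its native promoter. Remnants of lac regulatory elements and a pBR322 bom fragment are cloning-vector leftovers. The record specifies a recombination-deficient growth strain, which fits the highly repetitive TALE and GCN4 sequences. There is no puromycin cassette, and no other mammalian selection marker is annotated.

Expression is driven by the strong constitutive human EF-1α promoter. The open reading frame carries an N-terminal 3xHA tag for detection. The feature table identifies it through fragments matching the Xanthomonas effectors AvrBs3 and AvrXa10, which correspond to the TALE N- and C-terminal flanks around the unannotated custom repeat domain. Downstream lie the GCN4_v4 epitope repeats; the catalogue states ten copies, although only three matches, two of them partial, were annotated. A chimeric intron and SV40 polyadenylation signals follow the coding region. The sequenced record is 6,636 nt, somewhat larger than the approximate catalogue size of 6,000 bp.

In the SunTag system, each GCN4 peptide recruits an scFv-fused effector expressed from a separate construct, concentrating multiple copies at the TALE-bound site. The associated work concerns modular SunTag-DNMT3A epigenome editing, so this plasmid likely serves as a TALE-based targeting module for directed DNA methylation at DACH1, in place of dCas9.
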