Addgene plasmid #100942: LLP338 pEF1a-DACH1-1-SunTag
Purpose: TALE vector with DACH1-1 insert fused to SunTagx10, driven by EF1a, with 3xHA tag, no PURO gene
Depositing lab: Ryan Lister. Depositing organization: University of Western Australia. Publication: A modular dCas9-SunTag DNMT3A epigenome editing system overcomes pervasive off-target activity of direct fusion dCas9-DNMT3A constructs. Pflueger C, Tan D, Swain T, Nguyen TV, Pflueger J, Nefzger C, Polo JM, Ford E, Lister R. Genome Res. 2018 Jun 15. pii: gr.233049.117. doi: 10.1101/gr.233049.117. PubMed 29907613.
Backbone
  Vector backbone: LLP245 pEF1a-TALE-DNMT3a-Wt
  Backbone size w/o insert (bp): 4303
  Total vector size (bp): 6000
  Vector type: Mammalian Expression, TALEN
Growth in bacteria
  Bacterial resistance: Ampicillin, 100 μg/mL
  Growth temperature: 30°C
  Growth strain: NEB Stable
  Copy number: Unknown
Gene/Insert
  Gene/Insert name: TALE target sequence for DACH1, SunTag array (10xGCN4)
  Species: Synthetic
  Insert size (bp): 2000
  Tag / fusion protein: 3xHA (N terminal on insert)
Terms and licenses: Academic/Nonprofit Terms; Industry Terms: Not Available to Industry
How to cite: LLP338 pEF1a-DACH1-1-SunTag was a gift from Ryan Lister (Addgene plasmid # 100942 ; http://n2t.net/addgene:100942 ; RRID:Addgene_100942)
